>Addgene plasmid #199022 | pGL0_127 [ORI_BC_27] | addgene full sequence | sequence record 397968 | Addgene NGS Result
CCGGAATCTATTGGCCTATGTCACTGAAACTATCCAAACACCCCATGTCGATACTGAACGTATCGACGCA
TACCTCCTTCCTTGAAAACGCACAATCAAGGTCTCGGTCAGGGTCACGCGTAGGACGCGTCGAGTAGGGT
TAAATCGTGGATGGAGGAGGGTTCCGCAGCCACACGCCGTGTGAAGCTGGGGAGTGAGACCAGTCCTTAC
CTGAAGAATAAGTGTCAGCCAGTGTAACCCGATGAGGAACCCAAAAGGCGAACCGGGCCAGACAACCCGG
CGGTATCGCACTCAAAGCCGAGGCTAGGTGGAGGCTCAGTGATGATAAGTCTGCGATGGTGGATGCATGT
GTCATGGTCATAGCTGTTTCCTGTGTGAAATTGTTATCCGCTCAGAGGGCACAATCCTATTCCGCGCTAT
CCGACAATCTCCAAGACATTAGGTGGAGTTCAGTTCGGCGTATGGCATATGTCGCTGGAAAGAACATGTG
AGCAAAAGGCCAGCAAAAGGCCAGGAACCGTAAAAAGGCCGCGTTGCTGGCGTTTTTCCATAGGCTCCGC
CCCCCTGACGAGCATCACAAAAATCGACGCTCAAGTCAGAGGTGGCGAAACCCGACAGGACTATAAAGAT
ACCAGGCGTTTCCCCCTGGAAGCTCCCTCGTGCGCTCTCCTGTTCCGACCCTGCCGCTTACCGGATACCT
GTCCGCCTTTCTCCCTTCGGGAAGCGTGGCGCTTTCTCATAGCTCACGCTGTAGGTATCTCAGTTCGGTG
TAGGTCGTTCGCTCCAAGCTGGGCTGTGTGCACGAACCCCCCGTTCAGCCCGACCGCTGCGCCTTATCCG
GTAACTATCGTCTTGAGTCCAACCCGGTAAGACACGACTTATCGCCACTGGCAGCAGCCACTGGTAACAG
GATTAGCAGAGCGAGGTATGTAGGCGGTGCTACAGAGTTCTTGAAGTGGTGGCCTAACTACGGCTACACT
AGAAGAACAGTATTTGGTATCTGCGCTCTGCTGAAGCCAGTTACCTTCGGAAAAAGAGTTGGTAGCTCTT
GATCCGGCAAACAAACCACCGCTGGTAGCGGTGGTTTTTTTGTTTGCAAGCAGCAGATTACGCGCAGAAA
AAAAGGATCTCAAGAAGATCCTTTGATCTTTTCTACGGGGTCTGACGCTCTATTCAACAAAGCCGCCGTC
CCGTCAAGTCAGCGTAAATGGGTAGGGGGCTTCAAATCGTCCCCCCATACGATATAAGTTGTTACTAGTG
CTTGGATTCTCACCAATAAAAAACGCCCGGCGGCAACCGAGCGTTCTGAACAAATCCAGATGGAGTTCTG
AGGTCATTACTGGATCTATCAACAGGAGTCCAAGCGAGCTCGATATCAAATTACGCCCCGCCCTGCCACT
CATCGCAGTACTGTTGTAATTCATTAAGCATTCTGCCGACATGGAAGCCATCACAAACGGCATGATGAAC
CTGAATCGCCAGCGGCATCAGCACCTTGTCGCCTTGCGTATAATATTTGCCCATGGTGAAAACGGGGGCG
AAGAAGTTGTCCATATTGGCCACGTTTAAATCAAAACTGGTGAAACTCACCCAGGGATTGGCTGAGACGA
AAAACATATTCTCAATAAACCCTTTAGGGAAATAGGCCAGGTTTTCACCGTAACACGCCACATCTTGCGA
ATATATGTGTAGAAACTGCCGGAAATCGTCGTGGTATTCACTCCAGAGCGATGAAAACGTTTCAGTTTGC
TCATGGAAAACGGTGTAACAAGGGTGAACACTATCCCATATCACCAGCTCACCGTCTTTCATTGCCATAC
GAAATTCCGGATGAGCATTCATCAGGCGGGCAAGAATGTGAATAAAGGCCGGATAAAACTTGTGCTTATT
TTTCTTTACGGTCTTTAAAAAGGCCGTAATATCCAGCTGAACGGTCTGGTTATAGGTACATTGAGCAACT
GACTGAAATGCCTCAAAATGTTCTTTACGATGCCATTGGGATATATCAACGGTGGTATATCCAGTGATTT
TTTTCTCCATTTTAGCTTCCTTAGCTCCTGAAAATCTCGATAACTCAAAAAATACGCCCGGTAGTGATCT
TATTTCATTATGGTGAAAGTTGGAACCTCTTACGTGCCGATCAACGTCTCATTGATACCTGAAACAAAAC
CCATCGTACGGCCAAGGAAGTCTCCAATAACTGTGATCCACCACAAGCGCCAGGGTTTTCCCAGTCACGA
CGTTGTAAAACGACGGCCAGTCATGCATAATCCGCACGCATCTGGAATAAGGAAGTGCCATTCCGCCTGA
CCT
Features (pLannotate 1.2.2; 6 found; start..end, strand, type, name):
    379..394     -  protein_bind   lac operator (fragment): The lac repressor binds to the lac operator to inhibit transcription in E. coli. This inhibition can be relieved by adding lactose or isopropyl-β-D-thiogalactopyranoside (IPTG). lac repressor encoded by lacI
    545..1133    -  rep_origin     ori: high-copy-number ColE1/pMB1/pBR322/pUC origin of replication
   1266..1360    -  terminator     lambda t0 terminator: transcription terminator from phage lambda
   1384..2040    -  CDS            cat: CAT_ECOLX - Experimental evidence at protein level: Swiss-Prot protein existence level 1. This enzyme is an effector of chloramphenicol resistance in bacteria. From Escherichia coli. This protein is used as a marker in many commonly used cloning vectors, such as pACYC184.
   2041..2143    -  promoter       cat promoter: promoter of the E. coli cat gene encoding chloramphenicol acetyltransferase
   2218..2261    -  CDS            lacZα (fragment): LacZα fragment of β-galactosidase; lacZ fragment
