[The description below was written by a language model from this plasmid's Addgene catalogue record and pLannotate feature annotations shown in this document.]
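Description:
pGL0_127 [ORI_BC_27] is a small (about 2.3 kb) synthetic-biology plasmid built on the pGLDV_17 backbone and catalogued simply as a "Level 0 part", meaning a basic storage vector that holds a single standardized element for later use in hierarchical modular assembly. It is maintained in E. coli at high copy through a ColE1/pMB1/pUC-type origin of replication. Selection is with chloramphenicol, conferred by a cat (chloramphenicol acetyltransferase) gene driven by its native cat promoter and followed by the phage lambda t0 transcription terminator.

The stored part is ORI_BC_27, described as a synthetic insert. The record does not define its content or function, and the automated annotation did not recognize any feature corresponding to it, so it presumably lies in one of the unannotated stretches of the sequence. The name, together with the associated work on high-throughput identification of functional origins of replication in non-model bacteria, suggests a barcode-type element used to tag origin-of-replication parts in pooled assemblies, but this is an inference rather than something the record states. The only other features detected are short fragments of the lac operator and lacZα. These are most likely remnants of a lacZα screening cassette in the parent dropout vector that was displaced when the part was inserted, though the cloning method is listed as unknown. No promoter, reporter, or expression cassette for the insert is annotated, which fits the plasmid's role as a passive part donor rather than a functional vector in its own right.
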