Addgene plasmid #199022: pGL0_127 [ORI_BC_27]
Purpose: Level 0 part
Depositing lab: Charlie Gilbert & Nili Ostrov & Cultivarium Tools. Depositing organization: Cultivarium, Convergent Research. Publication: A scalable framework for high-throughput identification of functional origins of replication in non-model bacteria. Gilbert C, Brumwell SL, Crits-Christoph A, Kang SC, Martin-Moldes Z, Alsharif W, Esmurria A, Nguyen M-A, Lee HH, Ostrov N. bioRxiv 2023.05.19.541510 10.1101/2023.05.19.541510.
Backbone
  Vector backbone: pGLDV_17
  Vector type: Synthetic Biology
Growth in bacteria
  Bacterial resistance: Chloramphenicol, 25 μg/mL
  Growth temperature: 37°C
  Growth strain: E. coli Twist 10B
  Copy number: High Copy
Gene/Insert
  Gene/Insert name: ORI_BC_27
  Species: Synthetic
  Cloning method: Unknown
Terms and licenses: Academic/Nonprofit Terms; Industry Terms: Not Available to Industry
How to cite: pGL0_127 [ORI_BC_27] was a gift from Charlie Gilbert & Nili Ostrov & Cultivarium Tools (Addgene plasmid # 199022 ; http://n2t.net/addgene:199022 ; RRID:Addgene_199022)
